Addgene plasmid #16556: deltaMyc-HA
Depositing lab: Bert Vogelstein. Depositing organization: Johns Hopkins University and School of Medicine. Publication: Identification of CDK4 as a target of c-MYC. Hermeking H, Rago C, Schuhmacher M, Li Q, Barrett JF, Obaya AJ, O'Connell BC, Mateyak MK, Tam W, Kohlhuber F, Dang CV, Sedivy JM, Eick D, Vogelstein B, Kinzler KW. Proc Natl Acad Sci U S A. 2000 Feb 29. 97(5):2229-34. 10.1073/pnas.050586197 PubMed 10688915.
Backbone
  Vector backbone: n/a
  Vector type: Mammalian Expression
Growth in bacteria
  Bacterial resistance: Ampicillin, 50 μg/mL
  Growth temperature: 37°C
  Growth strain: DH10B
  Copy number: Unknown
Gene/Insert
  Gene/Insert name: c-MYC
  Species: H. sapiens (human)
  Insert size (bp): 1100
  Mutation: Deletion of aa 40-178
  Entrez Gene: MYC (a.k.a. MRTL, MYCC, bHLHe39, c-Myc)
  Tag / fusion protein: HA (C terminal on insert)
  Cloning method: Restriction Enzyme
  Sequencing primers: 5′ CMV-F
Terms and licenses: Academic/Nonprofit Terms; Industry Terms: Not Available to Industry
How to cite: deltaMyc-HA was a gift from Bert Vogelstein (Addgene plasmid # 16556 ; http://n2t.net/addgene:16556 ; RRID:Addgene_16556)
