[The description below was written by a language model from this plasmid's Addgene catalogue record.]
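Description:
deltaMyc-HA is a mammalian expression plasmid carrying a truncated form of human c-MYC. The record does not name the vector backbone, and no feature table is available, so the origin of replication, polyadenylation signal and any mammalian selection marker are not documented. It is propagated in E. coli under ampicillin selection; copy number is listed as unknown. The promoter is not stated explicitly, but the recommended 5′ sequencing primer is a CMV forward primer, which suggests that the insert sits downstream of a CMV immediate-early promoter, a strong constitutive element commonly used for transient expression in mammalian cells.

The insert, about 1.1 kb and cloned by restriction enzyme methods, encodes MYC with an internal deletion of amino acids 40–178 and an HA epitope tag fused at the C terminus. The deleted region lies in the N-terminal portion of the protein, which in general terms houses much of the transactivation domain, while the C-terminal basic helix-loop-helix leucine zipper region responsible for dimerisation and DNA binding lies outside the deletion. Such a mutant would be expected to be impaired in transcriptional activation. The HA tag allows detection or immunoprecipitation of the mutant protein with anti-HA antibodies and distinguishes it from endogenous MYC. The plasmid is associated with work identifying CDK4 as a c-MYC target gene, so a plausible use is as a negative-control counterpart to full-length MYC in target gene induction experiments, although the record does not spell out its specific role.
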