>Addgene plasmid #16556 | deltaMyc-HA | addgene partial sequence | sequence record 23081 | CMV-F 5'-CGCAAATGGGCGGTAGGCGTG-3'
CGNGGGGTNTTAGCAGAGCTGTTNGTGAACCGTCAGATCGCCTGGAGACGCCATCCACGCTGTTTTGACC
TCCATAGAAGACACCGGGACCGATCCAGCCTCCGCGGCCCCGAATTCGAGCTCGGTACGCGCGCTAATAC
GACTCACTATAGGGAGAGGTACCTTCCACCATGGATAACCCAGCTTCCACCACGAATAAGGATAAGCCCC
TCAACGTTAGCTTCACCAACAGGAACTATGACCTCGACTACGACTCGGTGCAGCCGTATTTCTACTGCGA
CGAGGAGGAGAACTTCTACCAGCAGCAGCAGCAGAGCGAGCTGCAGGATCTGAGCGCCGCCGCCTCAGAG
TGCATCGACCCCTCGGTGGTCTTCCCCTACCCTCTCAACGACAGCAGCTCGCCCAAATCCTGCGCCTCGC
AAGACTCCAGCGCCTTCTCTCCGTCCTCGGATTCTCTGCTCTCCTCGACGGAGTCCTCCCCGCAGGGCAG
CCCCGAGCCCCTGGTGCTCCATGAGGAGACACCGCCCACCACCAGCAGCGACTCTGAGGAGGAACAAGAA
GATGAGGAAGAAATCGATGTTGTTTCTGTGGAAAAGAGGCAGGCTCCTGGCAAAAGGTCAGAGTCTGGAT
CACCTTCTGCTGGAGGCCACAGCAAACCTCTAACATGCCNNGTGGTCCTCAAGAGGTGCCACGTCNGCAC
ACATCAGCACAACTACGCAGCGCCTCCCTCCACTCGGAAGGACTATCCTGCTGCCAGAGGTCANGTTGGA
NAGTGTCAGAGTCTGAGAAGATCAGCACAACGAAATGNACAGCCCAGTCTCGAACGAGAGAGTN
